Addgene plasmid #86669: pLinker-AID-3xHA-DHFR-LoxP
Purpose: for generation of AID strains using CRISPR tagging technology
Depositing lab: David Sibley. Depositing organization: Washington University in Saint Louis. Publication: Calmodulin-like proteins localized to the conoid regulate motility and cell invasion by Toxoplasma gondii. Long S, Brown KM, Drewry LL, Anthony B, Phan IQH, Sibley LD. PLoS Pathog. 2017 May 5;13(5):e1006379. doi: 10.1371/journal.ppat.1006379. PPATHOGENS-D-17-00427 PubMed 28475612.
Backbone
  Vector backbone: pUC19
  Vector type: Expression in Toxoplasma gondii
Growth in bacteria
  Bacterial resistance: Ampicillin, 100 μg/mL
  Growth temperature: 37°C
  Growth strain: DH5alpha
  Copy number: High Copy
Gene/Insert
  Gene/Insert name: Linker-AID-3xHA-HXGPRT 3'UTR
  Species: Toxoplasma gondii
  Insert size (bp): 1263
  Cloning method: Restriction Enzyme; 5′ cloning site NheI (not destroyed); 3′ cloning site PxpXI (not destroyed)
  Sequencing primers: 5′ GGGCCCgctagcAAGGGCTCGGGCTCGACCCAGCTGATGGGCAGTGTCGAGCT; 3′ GACCCTCGAGTAGAACTAGTGGATCCGAGC
Terms and licenses: Academic/Nonprofit Terms; Industry Terms: Not Available to Industry
How to cite: pLinker-AID-3xHA-DHFR-LoxP was a gift from David Sibley (Addgene plasmid # 86669 ; http://n2t.net/addgene:86669 ; RRID:Addgene_86669)
