[The description below was written by a language model from this plasmid's Addgene catalogue record and pLannotate feature annotations shown in this document.]
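Description:
pLinker-AID-3xHA-DHFR-LoxP is a high-copy, ampicillin-selected bacterial plasmid (8,134 nt in the sequenced record) that serves as a tagging template for building auxin-inducible degron (AID) strains of Toxoplasma gondii by CRISPR-assisted genome editing. The catalogue lists pUC19 as the backbone. The annotated sequence shows the ColE1/pUC-type origin and the AmpR (β-lactamase) gene with its promoter. It also contains an f1 origin, lacZα and lac promoter/operator remnants, T7 and T3 promoters and pBluescript-type polylinker fragments, so the vector carries some phagemid-style elements as well.

The catalogued insert is a 1,263 bp Linker-AID-3xHA-HXGPRT 3'UTR module. It consists of a short linker, the mini-AID degron derived from Arabidopsis IAA17, a triple HA epitope tag and a Toxoplasma 3' untranslated region. When fused in frame to the C-terminus of an endogenous gene, the degron makes the protein degradable on auxin addition in cells expressing the TIR1 receptor, and the HA tag allows detection. Only the mini-AID and a small part of the 3xHA tag are recognised in the feature table, and the linker and 3'UTR are not annotated. The short "chicken β-actin promoter" hit is probably a spurious match. Downstream lies a selection cassette encoding the T. gondii bifunctional dihydrofolate reductase-thymidylate synthase (DHFR-TS), flanked by two loxP sites in the same orientation so that Cre can later excise the marker. The record does not name the promoter driving DHFR or state the selecting drug. No promoter is recorded upstream of the tag module, consistent with expression depending on the tagged endogenous locus.
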