Features (pLannotate 1.2.2; 21 found; start..end, strand, type, name):
     30..458     -  rep_origin     f1 ori (sequence partly withheld): f1 bacteriophage origin of replication; arrow indicates direction of (+) strand synthesis
    463..620     -  CDS            lacZα (fragment): LacZα fragment of β-galactosidase; lacZ fragment
    623..641     +  promoter       T7 promoter: promoter for bacteriophage T7 RNA polymerase
    881..1084    +  CDS            mini-AID: minimal degron from the auxin-responsive IAA17 protein of Arabidopsis thaliana (Kubota et al., 2013) acts as an auxin-inducible degron (AID) in the presence of TIR1
   1391..1408    +  promoter       chicken β-actin promoter (fragment): contains a 21-bp deletion relative to the standard chicken β-actin promoter
   1475..1491    +  CDS            3xHA (fragment): three tandem HA epitope tags
   1929..1949    -  misc_feature   MCS (fragment): pBluescript multiple cloning site
   1956..1974    +  misc_feature   MCS (fragment): pUC18/19 multiple cloning site
   1975..2008    +  protein_bind   loxP: Cre-mediated recombination occurs in the 8-bp core sequence (GCATACAT). Cre recombinase
   3000..4829    +  CDS            DRTS_TOXGO: Experimental evidence at protein level: Swiss-Prot protein existence level 1. Bifunctional enzyme. Involved in de novo dTMP biosynthesis. Key enzyme in folate metabolism. Catalyzes an essential reaction for de novo glycine and purine synthesis, DNA precursor synthesis, and for the conversion of dUMP to dTMP (By similarity). From Toxoplasma gondii.
   4894..4927    +  protein_bind   loxP: Cre-mediated recombination occurs in the 8-bp core sequence (GCATACAT). Cre recombinase
   5891..5914    -  misc_feature   MCS (fragment): pBluescript multiple cloning site
   5927..5945    -  promoter       T3 promoter: promoter for bacteriophage T3 RNA polymerase
   5983..6001    -  promoter       T7 promoter: promoter for bacteriophage T7 RNA polymerase
   6009..6025    -  protein_bind   lac operator: The lac repressor binds to the lac operator to inhibit transcription in E. coli. This inhibition can be relieved by adding lactose or isopropyl-β-D-thiogalactopyranoside (IPTG). lac repressor encoded by lacI
   6033..6063    -  promoter       lac promoter: promoter for the E. coli lac operon
   6078..6099    -  protein_bind   CAP binding site: CAP binding activates transcription in the presence of cAMP. E. coli catabolite activator protein
   6112..6204    -  CDS            lacI (fragment): lac repressor; lacI; The lac repressor binds to the lac operator to inhibit transcription in E. coli. This inhibition can be relieved by adding lactose or isopropyl-β-D-thiogalactopyranoside (IPTG).
   6387..6975    -  rep_origin     ori: high-copy-number ColE1/pMB1/pBR322/pUC origin of replication
   7146..8006    -  CDS            AmpR: β-lactamase; bla; confers resistance to ampicillin, carbenicillin, and related antibiotics
   8007..8111    -  promoter       AmpR promoter: bla
>Addgene plasmid #86669 | pLinker-AID-3xHA-DHFR-LoxP | addgene full sequence | sequence record 178063 | Addgene NGS Result
CTAAATTGTAAGCGTTAATATTTTGTTAAAATTCGCGTTAAATTTTTGTTAAATCAGCTCATTTTTTAAC
CAATAGGCCGAAATCGGCAAAATCCCTTATAAATCAAAAGAATAGACCGAGATAGGGT
[37 nt withheld, positions 129-165]
AAAGAACGTGGACTCCAACGTCAAAGG
[49 nt withheld, positions 193-241]
T
[91 nt withheld, positions 243-333]
G
[124 nt withheld, positions 335-458]
CCCATTCGCCATTCAGGCTGCGCAACTGTTGGGAAGGGCGATCGGTGCGGGCCTCTTCGCTATTACGCCA
GCTGGCGAAAGGGGGATGTGCTGCAAGGCGATTAAGTTGGGTAACGCCAGGGTTTTCCCAGTCACGACGT
TGTAAAACGACGGCCAGTGAATTGTAATACGACTCACTATAGGGCGAATTGGGTACCGGGCCCGCTAGCA
AGGGCTCGGGCTCGACCCAGCTGATGGGCAGTGTCGAGCTGAATCTGAGGGAGACTGAGCTGTGTCTTGG
TCTTCCCGGTGGAGATACAGTGGCTCCGGTAACCGGAAACAAGAGAGGGTTCTCAGAGACGGTTGATCTG
AAGCTAAATCTGAATAATGAGCCTGCAAACAAGGAAGGATCTACGACTCATGACGTCGTGACTTTTGATT
CCAAGGAGAAGAGTGCTTGTCCTAAAGATCCAGCCAAACCTCCGGCCAAGGCACAAGTTGTGGGATGGCC
ACCGGTGAGATCATACCGGAAGAACGTGATGGTTTCCTGCCAAAAATCAAGCGGTGGCCCGGAGGCGGCG
GCGTTCGTGAAGGTATCAATGGACGGAGCACCGTACTTGAGGAAAATCGATTTGAGGATGTATAAAAGCT
ACGATGAGCTTTCTAATGCTTTGTCCAACATGTTCAGCTCTTTTACCATGGGCAAACATGGAGGAGAAGA
AGGAATGATAGACTTCATGAATGAGAGGAAATTGATGGATTTGGTGAATAGCTGGGACTATGTTCCCTCT
TATGAAGACAAAGACGGTGATTGGATGCTCGTCGGCGACGTTCCTTGGCCAATGTTCGTCGATACATGCA
AGCGTTTACGTCTCATGAAAGGATCGGATGCCATTGGTCTCGCTCCGAGGGCGATGGAGAAGTGCAAGAG
CAGAGCTGGGCGCGCCGGCTCTGGCGGCGGCGGCGGCGGCTCTTACCCGTACGACGTCCCGGACTACGCT
GGCTATCCCTATGATGTGCCCGATTATGCGTATCCTTACGATGTTCCAGATTATGCCTAACCCGGGCATA
TGTAGAAAAGTTGTAACGTTAGTAAACGTAACACACGGGTATAATAGCCATTTAATGGCGCCGTATATTT
TTCACTCCCCCTCTCCGATAGGAGGAAGAAAGACGATCCGTCTGCGAATGTATATTACATCGACCGGCCA
TAGTACGAGAAGTGGTGCCGGTATTGTTCTGTCCGGGGGGTGTACCATCCTATTTTTTGTATATGTCGTT
CTTGTCGGGGAGCAACAGCCCATCTTCCGGCTATTGTCTCGTATCAGTTGTGAAACAGACTGCGTTTTGC
CGAAAATGAGTCCTATGTCCGATGGCTATTTGTACCGCTTCGTACCATTTCGCTTGTCAGCTGTAATCAA
CCGAATTCATTTGGCGAGACATGATTCCGATTAAATTCTTTACTGCGCGTGCTCGGATCCACTAGTTCTA
CTCGAGGTCGACGGTATCGATTCTAGAGAATTCGAGCTCGGTACCCATAACTTCGTATAGCATACATTAT
ACGAAGTTATAAGCTTCGCCAGGCTGTAAATCCCGTGAGTCGTCCTCACAAATCATCAAGCAGGTGTCCT
CAGGGAGACTGCCTGACTGAGTTATGCTAATTCCTTTCTACTTTGGCGTGGTAACGGGCGCGCCGGATCC
TTAATTAAGTCTAGCATGTCATTCGATTTTCACCCCCCGCGTAGTTCCTGTGTGTCATTCGTTGTCGAGA
CAACTCTGTCCCGCCCCGGTGCTGTTCCATATGCGTGACTTTCCCGCAATTTTTTCAGACTTTCAGGAAA
GACAGGCTCCGGAACGATCTCGTCCATGACTGGTAAATCCACGACACCGCAATGGCCCCCAGCACCTCTA
TCTCTCGTGCCAGGGGACTAACGTTGTATGCGTCTGCGTCTTGTCTTTTTGCATTCGCTTTCCAAAAAAG
AGAGCCATCCGTTCCCCCGCACATTCAACGCCGCGAGTGCGGTTTTTGTCTTTTTTGAGTGGTAGGACGC
TTTTCATGCGCGAACTACGTGGACATTAAGTTCCATTCTCTTTTTCGACAGCACGAAACCTTGCATTCAA
ACCCGCCCGCGGAAGATCCGATCTTGCTGCTGTTCGCAGTCCCAGTAGCGTCCTGTCGGCCGCGCCGTCT
CTGTTGGTGGGCAGCCGCTACACCTGTTATCTGACTGCCGTGCGCGAAAATGACGCCATTTTTGGGAAAA
TCGGGGAACTTCATTCTTTAAAAGTATGCGGAGGTTTCCTTTTTCTTCTGTTCGTTTCTTTTTCTCGGGT
TTGATAACCGTGTTCGATGTAAGCACTTTCCGTCTCTCCTCCGTGCTTTGTTCGACATCGAGACCAGGTG
TGCAGATCCTTCGCTTGTCGATCCGGAGACGCGTGTCTCGTAGAACCTTTTCATTTTACCACACGGCAGT
GCGGAGCACTGCTCTGAGTGCAGCAGGGACGGGTGAAGTTTCGCTTTAGTAGTGCGTTTCTGCTCTACGG
GGCGTTGTCGTGTCTGGGAAGATGCAGAAACCGGTGTGTCTGGTCGTCGCGATGACCCCCAAGAGGGGCA
TCGGCATCAACAACGGCCTCCCGTGGCCCCACTTGACCACAGATTTCAAACACTTTCGTCGTGTGACAAA
AACGACGCCCGAAGAAGCCAGTCGCCTGAACGGGTGGCTTCCCAGGAAATTTGCAAAGACGGGCGACTCT
GGACTTCCCTCTCCATCAGTCGGCAAGAGATTCAACGCCGTTGTCATGGGACGGAAAAACTGGGAAAGCA
TGCCTCGAAAGTTTAGACCCCTCGTGGACAGATTGAACATCGTCGTTTCCTCTTCCCTCAAAGAAGAAGA
CATTGCGGCGGAGAAGCCTCAAGCTGAAGGCCAGCAGCGCGTCCGAGTCTGTGCTTCACTCCCAGCAGCT
CTCAGCCTTCTGGAGGAAGAGTACAAGGATTCTGTCGACCAGATTTTTGTCGTGGGAGGAGCGGGACTGT
ACGAGGCAGCGCTGTCTCTGGGCGTTGCCTCTCACCTGTACATCACGCGTGTAGCCCGCGAGTTTCCGTG
CGACGTTTTCTTCCCTGCGTTCCCCGGAGATGACATTCTTTCAAACAAATCAACTGCTGCGCAGGCTGCA
GCTCCTGCCGAGTCTGTGTTCGTTCCCTTTTGTCCGGAGCTCGGAAGAGAGAAGGACAATGAAGCGACGT
ATCGACCCATCTTCATTTCCAAGACCTTCTCAGACAACGGGGTACCCTACGACTTTGTGGTTCTCGAGAA
GAGAAGGAAGACTGACGACGCAGCCACTGCGGAACCGAGCAACGCAATGAGCTCCTTGACGTCCACGAGG
GAGACAACTCCCGTGCACGGGTTGCAGGCTCCTTCTTCGGCCGCAGCCATTGCCCCGGTGTTGGCGTGGA
TGGACGAAGAAGACCGGAAAAAACGCGAGCAAAAGGAACTGATTCGGGCCGTTCCGCATGTTCACTTTAG
AGGCCATGAAGAATTCCAGTACCTTGATCTCATTGCCGACATTATTAACAATGGAAGGACAATGGATGAC
CGAACGGGCGTTGGTGTCATCTCCAAATTCGGCTGCACTATGCGCTACTCGCTGGATCAGGCCTTTCCAC
TTCTCACCACAAAGCGTGTGTTCTGGAAAGGGGTCCTCGAAGAGTTGCTGTGGTTCATTCGCGGCGACAC
GAACGCAAACCATCTTTCTGAGAAGGGCGTGAAGATCTGGGACAAGAATGTGACACGCGAGTTCCTCGAT
TCGCGCAATCTCCCCCACCGAGAGGTCGGAGACATCGGCCCGGGCTACGGCTTCCAGTGGAGACACTTCG
GCGCGGCATACAAAGACATGCACACAGACTACACAGGGCAGGGCGTCGACCAGCTGAAGAATGTGATCCA
GATGCTGAGAACGAATCCAACAGATCGTCGCATGCTCATGACTGCCTGGAATCCTGCAGCGCTGGACGAA
ATGGCGCTGCCGCCTTGTCACTTGTTGTGCCAGTTCTACGTGAACGACCAGAAGGAGCTGTCGTGCATCA
TGTATCAGCGGTCGTGCGATGTCGGCCTCGGCGTCCCCTTCAACATCGCTTCCTATTCGCTTTTGACGCT
CATGGTTGCACACGTCTGCAACCTAAAACCTAAGGAGTTCATTCACTTCATGGGGAACACGCATGTCTAC
ACGAACCATGTCGAGGCTTTAAAAGAGCAGCTGCGGAGAGAACCGAGACCGTTCCCCATTGTGAACATCC
TCAACAAGGAACGCATCAAGGAAATCGACGATTTCACCGCCGAGGATTTTGAGGTCGTGGGCTACGTCCC
GCACGGACGAATCCAGATGGAGATGGCTGTCGGTGACGAGCTGTACAAGTAGATGGAGATGGCTGTCGGT
GACGAGCTGTACAAGTAAGCTGAGCATAACTTCGTATAGCATACATTATACGAAGTTATCGGAAATACAG
AAGCTGCCCGTCTCTCGTTTTCCTCTCTTTTCGGAGGGATCAGGGAGAGTGCCTCGGGTCGGAGAGAGCT
GACGAGGGGGTGCCAGAGACCCCTGTGTCCTTTATCGAAGAAAAGGGATGACTCTTCATGTGGCATTTCA
CACAGTCTCACCTCGCCTTGTTTTCTTTTTGTCAATCAGAACGAAAGCGAGTTGCGGGTGACGCAGATGT
GCGTGTATCCACTCGTGAATGCGTTATCGTTCTGTATGCCGCTAGAGTGCTGGACTGTTGCTGTCTGCCC
ACGACAGCAGACAACTTTCCTTCTATGCACTTGCAGGATGGTGCAGCGCAAACGACGGAGAGAAAGGAGC
ACCCTCTCAGTTTCCCTACGATGTGCTGTCAGTTTCGACTCTTCACCGCGAACGATTGGCGATACGTCTC
TGTTGACTTGTTAGGCTCCGACCACGAAGCTCCCTTAACTAAATAAGCCGCGACACCTAAGTGTACACCA
TTTGCAGATCGATAATCTGCGACCGCTGAATCCGTCCAGATCAGTAAAACCGCACCACCTAAGTGTAAAC
CTTGTTTAGGTCGATAAAATGCTACCAACCCCCACCCACAATCGAGCCTTGAGCGTTTCTGCGCACGCGT
TGGCCTACGTGACTTGCTGATGCCTGCCTCTGGCCATTCATGCCAGTCAGTGCGCATAAAAATGTGGACA
CAGTCGGTTGACAAGTGTTCTGGCAGGCTACAGTGACACGGGGAAATCGTTTCTGAGAGAGCACCAAAAC
CTTTTAGCTGTCACCATCTTCTTCGCTTGCTACGTTGTCTGATTTGTCGTTTTTCCTCTCGGTGTGAAGC
GTTTTTCGTAACGTCAATCGACCCAGGACACTGCTTCCAGCTGTCTGTGCCGTCCTGTCGTGACCAGTTT
GTCGCCGCGACTTTATGAGCTTTTTCCTGTTGAGAAAGCGGTGCGGCCGCCACCGCGGTGGAGCTCCAGC
TTTTGTTCCCTTTAGTGAGGGTTAATTTCGAGCTTGGCGTAATCATGGTCATAGCTGTTTCCTGCCTATA
GTGAGTCGTATTATGTGAAATTGTTATCCGCTCACAATTCCACACAACATACGAGCCGGAAGCATAAAGT
GTAAAGCCTGGGGTGCCTAATGAGTGAGCTAACTCACATTAATTGCGTTGCGCTCACTGCCCGCTTTCCA
GTCGGGAAACCTGTCGTGCCAGCTGCATTAATGAATCGGCCAACGCGCGGGGAGAGGCGGTTTGCGTATT
GGGCGCTCTTCCGCTTCCTCGCTCACTGACTCGCTGCGCTCGGTCGTTCGGCTGCGGCGAGCGGTATCAG
CTCACTCAAAGGCGGTAATACGGTTATCCACAGAATCAGGGGATAACGCAGGAAAGAACATGTGAGCAAA
AGGCCAGCAAAAGGCCAGGAACCGTAAAAAGGCCGCGTTGCTGGCGTTTTTCCATAGGCTCCGCCCCCCT
GACGAGCATCACAAAAATCGACGCTCAAGTCAGAGGTGGCGAAACCCGACAGGACTATAAAGATACCAGG
CGTTTCCCCCTGGAAGCTCCCTCGTGCGCTCTCCTGTTCCGACCCTGCCGCTTACCGGATACCTGTCCGC
CTTTCTCCCTTCGGGAAGCGTGGCGCTTTCTCATAGCTCACGCTGTAGGTATCTCAGTTCGGTGTAGGTC
GTTCGCTCCAAGCTGGGCTGTGTGCACGAACCCCCCGTTCAGCCCGACCGCTGCGCCTTATCCGGTAACT
ATCGTCTTGAGTCCAACCCGGTAAGACACGACTTATCGCCACTGGCAGCAGCCACTGGTAACAGGATTAG
CAGAGCGAGGTATGTAGGCGGTGCTACAGAGTTCTTGAAGTGGTGGCCTAACTACGGCTACACTAGAAGA
ACAGTATTTGGTATCTGCGCTCTGCTGAAGCCAGTTACCTTCGGAAAAAGAGTTGGTAGCTCTTGATCCG
GCAAACAAACCACCGCTGGTAGCGGTGGTTTTTTTGTTTGCAAGCAGCAGATTACGCGCAGAAAAAAAGG
ATCTCAAGAAGATCCTTTGATCTTTTCTACGGGGTCTGACGCTCAGTGGAACGAAAACTCACGTTAAGGG
ATTTTGGTCATGAGATTATCAAAAAGGATCTTCACCTAGATCCTTTTAAATTAAAAATGAAGTTTTAAAT
CAATCTAAAGTATATATGAGTAAACTTGGTCTGACAGTTACCAATGCTTAATCAGTGAGGCACCTATCTC
AGCGATCTGTCTATTTCGTTCATCCATAGTTGCCTGACTCCCCGTCGTGTAGATAACTACGATACGGGAG
GGCTTACCATCTGGCCCCAGTGCTGCAATGATACCGCGAGACCCACGCTCACCGGCTCCAGATTTATCAG
CAATAAACCAGCCAGCCGGAAGGGCCGAGCGCAGAAGTGGTCCTGCAACTTTATCCGCCTCCATCCAGTC
TATTAATTGTTGCCGGGAAGCTAGAGTAAGTAGTTCGCCAGTTAATAGTTTGCGCAACGTTGTTGCCATT
GCTACAGGCATCGTGGTGTCACGCTCGTCGTTTGGTATGGCTTCATTCAGCTCCGGTTCCCAACGATCAA
GGCGAGTTACATGATCCCCCATGTTGTGCAAAAAAGCGGTTAGCTCCTTCGGTCCTCCGATCGTTGTCAG
AAGTAAGTTGGCCGCAGTGTTATCACTCATGGTTATGGCAGCACTGCATAATTCTCTTACTGTCATGCCA
TCCGTAAGATGCTTTTCTGTGACTGGTGAGTACTCAACCAAGTCATTCTGAGAATAGTGTATGCGGCGAC
CGAGTTGCTCTTGCCCGGCGTCAATACGGGATAATACCGCGCCACATAGCAGAACTTTAAAAGTGCTCAT
CATTGGAAAACGTTCTTCGGGGCGAAAACTCTCAAGGATCTTACCGCTGTTGAGATCCAGTTCGATGTAA
CCCACTCGTGCACCCAACTGATCTTCAGCATCTTTTACTTTCACCAGCGTTTCTGGGTGAGCAAAAACAG
GAAGGCAAAATGCCGCAAAAAAGGGAATAAGGGCGACACGGAAATGTTGAATACTCATACTCTTCCTTTT
TCAATATTATTGAAGCATTTATCAGGGTTATTGTCTCATGAGCGGATACATATTTGAATGTATTTAGAAA
AATAAACAAATAGGGGTTCCGCGCACATTTCCCCGAAAAGTGCCAC
